Addgene plasmid #234623: AiP12723 - pAAV-ExE0637m-minBG-SYFP2-WPRE-BGHpA
Purpose: ExE0637m is an enhancer sequence, designed to drive AAV-mediated transgene expression in specific populations of brain cells
Depositing lab: Jonathan Ting. Depositing organization: Allen Institute. Publication: A suite of enhancer AAVs and transgenic mouse lines for genetic access to cortical cell types. Ben-Simon Y, Hooper M, Narayan S, Daigle TL, Dwivedi D, Way SW, Oster A, Stafford DA, Mich JK, Taormina MJ, Martinez RA, Opitz-Araya X, Roth JR, Alexander JR, Allen S, Amster A, Arbuckle J, Ayala A, Baker PM, Bakken TE, Barcelli T, Barta S, Bendrick J, Bertagnolli D, Bielstein C, Bishwakarma P, Bowlus J, Boyer G, Brouner K, Casian B, Casper T, Chakka AB, Chakrabarty R, Chance RK, Chavan S, Clark M, Colbert K, Collman F, Daniel S, Departee M, DiValentin P, Donadio N, Dotson N, Egdorf T, Fliss T, Gabitto M, Garcia J, Gary A, Gasperini M, Gloe J, Goldy J, Gore BB, Graybuck L, Greisman N, Haeseleer F, Halterman C, Haradon Z, Hastings SD, Helback O, Ho W, Hockemeyer D, Huang C, Huff S, Hunker A, Johansen N, Jones D, Juneau Z, Kalmbach B, Kannan M, Khem S, Kussick E, Kutsal R, Larsen R, Lee C, Lee AY, Leibly M, Lenz GH, Li S, Liang E, Lusk N, Madigan Z, Malloy J, Malone J, McCue R, Melchor J, Mollenkopf T, Moosman S, Morin E, Newman D, Ng L, Ngo K, Omstead V, Otto S, Oyama A, Pena N, Pham T, Phillips E, Pom CA, Potekhina L, Ransford S, Ray PL, Rette D, Reynoldson C, Rimorin C, Rocha D, Ruiz A, Sanchez REA, Sawyer L, Sedeno-Cortes A, Sevigny JP, Shapovalova N, Shepard N, Shulga L, Sigler AR, Siverts L, Soliman S, Somasundaram S, Staats B, Stewart K, Szelenyi E, Tieu M, Trader C, Tran A, van Velthoven CTJ, Walker M, Wang Y, Weed N, Wirthlin M, Wood T, Wynalda B, Yao Z, Zhou T, Ariza J, Dee N, Reding M, Ronellenfitch K, Mufti S, Sunkin SM, Smith KA, Esposito L, Waters J, Thyagarajan B, Yao S, Lein ES, Zeng H, Levi BP, Ngai J, Ting JT, Tasic B. Cell. 2025 May 16:S0092-8674(25)00513-6. doi: 10.1016/j.cell.2025.05.002. PubMed 40403729.
Backbone
  Vector backbone: rAAV
  Vector type: AAV
Growth in bacteria
  Bacterial resistance: Ampicillin, 100 μg/mL
  Growth temperature: 30°C
  Growth strain: NEB Stable
  Copy number: Unknown
Gene/Insert
  Gene/Insert name: SYFP2
Terms and licenses: Academic/Nonprofit Terms; Industry Terms: Not Available to Industry
How to cite: AiP12723 - pAAV-ExE0637m-minBG-SYFP2-WPRE-BGHpA was a gift from Jonathan Ting (Addgene plasmid # 234623 ; http://n2t.net/addgene:234623 ; RRID:Addgene_234623)
