[The description below was written by a language model from this plasmid's Addgene catalogue record and pLannotate feature annotations shown in this document.]
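Description:
AiP12723 - pAAV-ExE0637m-minBG-SYFP2-WPRE-BGHpA is a recombinant AAV transfer plasmid of about 4.9 kb, built to test and exploit a candidate enhancer for cell-type-restricted transgene expression in the brain. The expression cassette sits between AAV2 inverted terminal repeats, the only cis elements needed for the genome to be replicated and packaged into AAV capsids when rep, cap and helper functions are supplied in trans. The annotation finds a complete ITR on the 3' side, whereas the 5' ITR is detected only as short fragments. This pattern is common for these repeat-rich, hard-to-sequence hairpins, but the record cannot distinguish a sequencing artefact from a genuine truncation.

As the name indicates, the payload consists of the enhancer ExE0637m placed upstream of a minimal beta-globin promoter (minBG). Neither element is annotated in the feature table, but both presumably occupy the unannotated stretch between the 5' ITR and the reporter. A minimal promoter has little activity on its own, so expression depends largely on the enhancer, which thereby dictates which cells become labelled. The reporter is SYFP2, a rapidly maturing monomeric yellow fluorescent protein derived from Aequorea victoria. It is followed by a shortened WPRE (detected as two fragments), which enhances transcript stability and expression, and by the bovine growth hormone polyadenylation signal.

The bacterial backbone carries a high-copy ColE1/pUC-type origin, an f1 phage origin, and ampicillin resistance driven by the bla promoter, along with remnants of pBR322 bom and rop sequences. The record specifies a recombination-deficient host strain, consistent with the instability of ITRs. The construct is used to produce enhancer AAVs that fluorescently mark specific brain cell populations. The record does not state which population ExE0637m targets.
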