Features (pLannotate 1.2.2; 14 found; start..end, strand, type, name):
     12..39      +  repeat_region  AAV2 ITR (fragment): inverted terminal repeat of adeno-associated virus serotype 2 inverted
     68..95      +  repeat_region  AAV2 ITR (fragment): inverted terminal repeat of adeno-associated virus serotype 2 inverted
    964..1680    +  CDS            SYFP2: SYFP2 is a basic (constitutively fluorescent) yellow fluorescent protein published in 2006, derived from Aequorea victoria. It is reported to be a very rapidly-maturing monomer with moderate acid sensitivity.
   1720..1877    +  misc_feature   WPRE (fragment): woodchuck hepatitis virus posttranscriptional regulatory element
   1883..1963    +  misc_feature   WPRE (fragment): woodchuck hepatitis virus posttranscriptional regulatory element
   1980..2091    +  polyA_signal   bGH poly(A) signal: bovine growth hormone polyadenylation signal
   2209..2349    +  repeat_region  AAV2 ITR: inverted terminal repeat of adeno-associated virus serotype 2 inverted
   2354..2405    -  misc_feature   bom (fragment): basis of mobility region from pBR322
   2424..2879    +  rep_origin     f1 ori (sequence partly withheld): f1 bacteriophage origin of replication; arrow indicates direction of (+) strand synthesis
   2880..2929    -  misc_feature   bom (fragment): basis of mobility region from pBR322
   3031..3066    -  CDS            rop (fragment): Rop protein, which maintains plasmids at low copy number; rop
   3161..3265    +  promoter       AmpR promoter: bla
   3266..4126    +  CDS            AmpR: β-lactamase; bla; confers resistance to ampicillin, carbenicillin, and related antibiotics
   4297..4885    +  rep_origin     ori: high-copy-number ColE1/pMB1/pBR322/pUC origin of replication
>Addgene plasmid #234623 | AiP12723 - pAAV-ExE0637m-minBG-SYFP2-WPRE-BGHpA | addgene full sequence | sequence record 469032 | Addgene NGS Result
CCTGCAGGCAGCTGCGCGCTCGCTCGCTCACTGAGGCCGCCCGGGCGTCGGGCGACCTTTGGTCGCCCGG
CCTCAGTGAGCGAGCGAGCGCGCAGAGAGGGAGTGGCCAACTCCATCACTAGGGGTTCCTGCGGCCGCAC
GCGTGTTCAGTACCCAGACACTCCCATACCCTTATTTAGAAGAAATAAATATCATCAAGTCATAATATCC
TTGACTGATTAAGAAAGCCACTTTGTAAGTGTTTATTAAACTGTCAAGAAACTTACAGAATTTACTACAT
GATCGTTAGAATAACTTTGAGTCAGGACATATTTGATATGACTTAATCATACTCCCTCCAAAAGGAAATA
AGGCTTTGTGAAGGTAAATTATTTCTTCCTGGGTTGGATATGTGTTTATGGAGTGATCATTCAGCTGTTC
CCAACCTTCATTCTGAAAAGGCCTCAGAACACTTCATGATGAATCAAGCTGTATCCTGAATAGAGTAAAA
TGAACCACTTCGTAGGAACTATGGTGTCACCACATCAGCAATTCTTATTGAAAAGTGTGCATTTCTTATT
CACATATTTCAAAGATGGTATTCCAGAGGAGTGATTTTCTCAATGTATTTTTCATCTACAAGCCTTCATT
TTAAGCCTACCACCGTGTGTGTTTTCAAGACAGCAATTATCGTTTTAAAATGTGCAGGTCTAGCTTGAGC
TTCTCAGCAAGTTTCTATGCCAAAGAAAACACCAATCCTTTCCATTTACTGAGAATCAATGTTTAATCCT
CCTTTTTGTTCTCATACTTATTACAAATCATAAAGAATTCTGAGTGTCAGTTTGATAACTAGAAGCTCCA
TGTACCATTCCTGCTCCTTATTGAGAGCTCGGGCTGGGCATAAAAGTCAGGGCAGAGCCATCTATTGCTT
ACATTTGCTTCTGGGATCCAGATCTTTCGAAGCTAGCGCTACCGGTCGCCACCATGGTGAGCAAGGGCGA
GGAGCTGTTCACCGGGGTGGTGCCCATCCTGGTCGAGCTGGACGGCGACGTAAACGGCCACAAGTTCAGC
GTGTCCGGCGAGGGCGAGGGCGATGCCACCTACGGCAAGCTGACCCTGAAGCTGATCTGCACCACCGGCA
AGCTGCCCGTGCCCTGGCCCACCCTCGTGACCACCCTGGGCTACGGCGTGCAGTGCTTCGCCCGCTACCC
CGACCACATGAAGCAGCACGACTTCTTCAAGTCCGCCATGCCCGAAGGCTACGTCCAGGAGCGCACCATC
TTCTTCAAGGACGACGGCAACTACAAGACCCGCGCCGAGGTGAAGTTCGAGGGCGACACCCTGGTGAACC
GCATCGAGCTGAAGGGCATCGACTTCAAGGAGGACGGCAACATCCTGGGGCACAAGCTGGAGTACAACTA
CAACAGCCACAACGTCTATATCACCGCCGACAAGCAGAAGAACGGCATCAAGGCCAACTTCAAGATCCGC
CACAACATCGAGGACGGCGGCGTGCAGCTCGCCGACCACTACCAGCAGAACACCCCCATCGGCGACGGCC
CCGTGCTGCTGCCCGACAACCACTACCTGAGCTACCAGTCCAAGCTGAGCAAAGACCCCAACGAGAAGCG
CGATCACATGGTCCTGCTGGAGTTCGTGACCGCCGCCGGGATCACTCTCGGCATGGACGAGCTGTACAAG
TAAGTCGACGGCGCGCCGCGGCCGCGAATTCGATATCATAATCAACCTCTGGATTACAAAATTTGTGAAA
GATTGACTGGTATTCTTAACTATGTTGCTCCTTTTACGCTATGTGGATACGCTGCTTTAATGCCTTTGTA
TCATGCTATTGCTTCCCGTATGGCTTTCATTTTCTCCTCCTTGTATAAATCCTGGTTAGTTCTTGCCACG
GCGGAACTCATCGCCGCCTGCCTTGCCCGCTGCTGGACAGGGGCTCGGCTGTTGGGCACTGACAATTCCG
TGGCTCGAGAGATCTTCGACTGTGCCTTCTAGTTGCCAGCCATCTGTTGTTTGCCCCTCCCCCGTGCCTT
CCTTGACCCTGGAAGGTGCCACTCCCACTGTCCTTTCCTAATAAAATGAGGAAATTGCATCGCATTGTCT
GAGTAGGTGTCATTCTATTCTGGGGGGTGGGGTGGGGCAGGACAGCAAGGGGGAGGATTGGGAAGACAAT
AGCAGGCATGAGATCTCACGTGCGGACCGAGCGGCCGCAGGAACCCCTAGTGATGGAGTTGGCCACTCCC
TCTCTGCGCGCTCGCTCGCTCACTGAGGCCGGGCGACCAAAGGTCGCCCGACGCCCGGGCTTTGCCCGGG
CGGCCTCAGTGAGCGAGCGAGCGCGCAGCTGCCTGCAGGGGCGCCTGATGCGGTATTTTCTCCTTACGCA
TCTGTGCGGTATTTCACACCGCATA
[95 nt withheld, positions 2406-2500]
T
[46 nt withheld, positions 2502-2547]
C
[141 nt withheld, positions 2549-2689]
CCTTTGACGTTGGAGTCCACGTTCTTT
[37 nt withheld, positions 2717-2753]
ACTCTATCTCGGGCTATTCTTTTGATTTATAAGGGATTTTGCCGATTTCGGTCTATTGGTTAAAAAATGA
GCTGATTTAACAAAAATTTAACGCGAATTTTAACAAAATATTAACGTTTACAATTTTATGGTGCACTCTC
AGTACAATCTGCTCTGATGCCGCATAGTTAAGCCAGCCCCGACACCCGCCAACACCCGCTGACGCGCCCT
GACGGGCTTGTCTGCTCCCGGCATCCGCTTACAGACAAGCTGTGACCGTCTCCGGGAGCTGCATGTGTCA
GAGGTTTTCACCGTCATCACCGAAACGCGCGAGACGAAAGGGCCTCGTGATACGCCTATTTTTATAGGTT
AATGTCATGATAATAATGGTTTCTTAGACGTCAGGTGGCACTTTTCGGGGAAATGTGCGCGGAACCCCTA
TTTGTTTATTTTTCTAAATACATTCAAATATGTATCCGCTCATGAGACAATAACCCTGATAAATGCTTCA
ATAATATTGAAAAAGGAAGAGTATGAGTATTCAACATTTCCGTGTCGCCCTTATTCCCTTTTTTGCGGCA
TTTTGCCTTCCTGTTTTTGCTCACCCAGAAACGCTGGTGAAAGTAAAAGATGCTGAAGATCAGTTGGGTG
CACGAGTGGGTTACATCGAACTGGATCTCAACAGCGGTAAGATCCTTGAGAGTTTTCGCCCCGAAGAACG
TTTTCCAATGATGAGCACTTTTAAAGTTCTGCTATGTGGCGCGGTATTATCCCGTATTGACGCCGGGCAA
GAGCAACTCGGTCGCCGCATACACTATTCTCAGAATGACTTGGTTGAGTACTCACCAGTCACAGAAAAGC
ATCTTACGGATGGCATGACAGTAAGAGAATTATGCAGTGCTGCCATAACCATGAGTGATAACACTGCGGC
CAACTTACTTCTGACAACGATCGGAGGACCGAAGGAGCTAACCGCTTTTTTGCACAACATGGGGGATCAT
GTAACTCGCCTTGATCGTTGGGAACCGGAGCTGAATGAAGCCATACCAAACGACGAGCGTGACACCACGA
TGCCTGTAGCAATGGCAACAACGTTGCGCAAACTATTAACTGGCGAACTACTTACTCTAGCTTCCCGGCA
ACAATTAATAGACTGGATGGAGGCGGATAAAGTTGCAGGACCACTTCTGCGCTCGGCCCTTCCGGCTGGC
TGGTTTATTGCTGATAAATCTGGAGCCGGTGAGCGTGGGTCTCGCGGTATCATTGCAGCACTGGGGCCAG
ATGGTAAGCCCTCCCGTATCGTAGTTATCTACACGACGGGGAGTCAGGCAACTATGGATGAACGAAATAG
ACAGATCGCTGAGATAGGTGCCTCACTGATTAAGCATTGGTAACTGTCAGACCAAGTTTACTCATATATA
CTTTAGATTGATTTAAAACTTCATTTTTAATTTAAAAGGATCTAGGTGAAGATCCTTTTTGATAATCTCA
TGACCAAAATCCCTTAACGTGAGTTTTCGTTCCACTGAGCGTCAGACCCCGTAGAAAAGATCAAAGGATC
TTCTTGAGATCCTTTTTTTCTGCGCGTAATCTGCTGCTTGCAAACAAAAAAACCACCGCTACCAGCGGTG
GTTTGTTTGCCGGATCAAGAGCTACCAACTCTTTTTCCGAAGGTAACTGGCTTCAGCAGAGCGCAGATAC
CAAATACTGTTCTTCTAGTGTAGCCGTAGTTAGGCCACCACTTCAAGAACTCTGTAGCACCGCCTACATA
CCTCGCTCTGCTAATCCTGTTACCAGTGGCTGCTGCCAGTGGCGATAAGTCGTGTCTTACCGGGTTGGAC
TCAAGACGATAGTTACCGGATAAGGCGCAGCGGTCGGGCTGAACGGGGGGTTCGTGCACACAGCCCAGCT
TGGAGCGAACGACCTACACCGAACTGAGATACCTACAGCGTGAGCTATGAGAAAGCGCCACGCTTCCCGA
AGGGAGAAAGGCGGACAGGTATCCGGTAAGCGGCAGGGTCGGAACAGGAGAGCGCACGAGGGAGCTTCCA
GGGGGAAACGCCTGGTATCTTTATAGTCCTGTCGGGTTTCGCCACCTCTGACTTGAGCGTCGATTTTTGT
GATGCTCGTCAGGGGGGCGGAGCCTATGGAAAAACGCCAGCAACGCGGCCTTTTTACGGTTCCTGGCCTT
TTGCTGGCCTTTTGCTCACATGT
